>Addgene plasmid #152979 | pGBW-m4133310 | depositor full sequence | sequence record 295991 | Full Sequence
CACCATGTCCTCACAAGCGTGGCAGCCAGGCGTAGCAATGCCTAATTTATACAAGATGCAGCGGATGCTC
CTTGAAAAATGCGACCTACAGAACTATGGAGATAGTGCTACATTGCCCAAGGGGATAATGATGAATGTGG
CCAAATATACCCAACTGTGTCAGTACCTGAACACTCTCACGCTGGCCGTTCCGTACAACATGAGGGTGAT
TCATTTTGGTGCCGGCAGCGACAAGGGAGTCGCTCCCGGGACCGCTGTGCTGCGACAGTGGCTTCCTACA
GGCACTCTGCTAGTGGATTCTGATTTGAATGACTTCGTCAGCGACGCAGACTCGACCCTCATCGGAGATT
GTGCGACTGTTCACACAGCCAACAAATGGGACCTGATCATTTCCGATATGTATGATCCAAAGACCAAAAA
TGTCACGAAGGAGAACGACTCAAAGGAGGGTTTCTTTACGTACATCTGCGGGTTCATCCAACAGAAACTT
GCACTGGGCGGAAGTGTGGCAATTAAAATAACAGAACACTCTTGGAACGCCGACCTATACAAGCTTATGG
GTCATTTTGCTTGGTGGACCGCCTTTGTTACTAATGTAAACGCTTCAAGCTCCGAGGCCTTCCTGATAGG
TTGTAATTATTTAGGCAAGCCTAGAGAGCAGATTGATGGGTATGTGATGCACGCAAATTACATCTTCTGG
CGCAACACAAATCCAATTCAGCTCAGTTCTTATTCACTGTTTGATATGAGCAAATTCCCCCTTAAACTGA
GAGGCACTGCCGTCATGTCCTTGAAGGAAGGACAAATCAACGATATGATCTTGTCTCTCCTTAGCAAGGG
GCGTTTGATTATTAGGGAGAACAATCGGGTGGTGATCTCATCGGACGTTCTGGTCAACAATGAAAACCTT
TACTTTCAGTCGCACCATCACCATCACCATTAAGGATCCGCAGGCCTCTGCTAGCTTGACTGACTGAGAT
ACAGCGTACCTTCAGCTCACAGACATGATAAGATACATTGATGAGTTTGGACAAACCACAACTAGAATGC
AGTGAAAAAAATGCTTTATTTGTGAAATTTGTGATGCTATTGCTTTATTTGTAACCATTATAAGCTGCAA
TAAACAAGTTAACAACAACAATTGCATTCATTTTATGTTTCAGGTTCAGGGGGAGGTGTGGGAGGTTTTT
TAAAGCAAGTAAAACCTCTACAAATGTGGTATTGGCCCATCTCTATCGGTATCGTAGCATAACCCCTTGG
GGCCTCTAAACGGGTCTTGAGGGGTTTTTTGTGCCCCTCGGGCCGGATTGCTATCTACCGGCATTGGCGC
AGAAAAAAATGCCTGATGCGACGCTGCGCGTCTTATACTCCCACATATGCCAGATTCAGCAACGGATACG
GCTTCCCCAACTTGCCCACTTCCATACGTGTCCTCCTTACCAGAAATTTATCCTTAAGGTCGTCAGCTAT
CCTGCAGGCGATCTCTCGATTTCGATCAAGACATTCCTTTAATGGTCTTTTCTGGACACCACTAGGGGTC
AGAAGTAGTTCATCAAACTTTCTTCCCTCCCTAATCTCATTGGTTACCTTGGGCTATCGAAACTTAATTA
ACCAGTCAAGTCAGCTACTTGGCGAGATCGACTTGTCTGGGTTTCGACTACGCTCAGAATTGCGTCAGTC
AAGTTCGATCTGGTCCTTGCTATTGCACCCGTTCTCCGATTACGAGTTTCATTTAAATCATGTGAGCAAA
AGGCCAGCAAAAGGCCAGGAACCGTAAAAAGGCCGCGTTGCTGGCGTTTTTCCATAGGCTCCGCCCCCCT
GACGAGCATCACAAAAATCGACGCTCAAGTCAGAGGTGGCGAAACCCGACAGGACTATAAAGATACCAGG
CGTTTCCCCCTGGAAGCTCCCTCGTGCGCTCTCCTGTTCCGACCCTGCCGCTTACCGGATACCTGTCCGC
CTTTCTCCCTTCGGGAAGCGTGGCGCTTTCTCATAGCTCACGCTGTAGGTATCTCAGTTCGGTGTAGGTC
GTTCGCTCCAAGCTGGGCTGTGTGCACGAACCCCCCGTTCAGCCCGACCGCTGCGCCTTATCCGGTAACT
ATCGTCTTGAGTCCAACCCGGTAAGACACGACTTATCGCCACTGGCAGCAGCCACTGGTAACAGGATTAG
CAGAGCGAGGTATGTAGGCGGTGCTACAGAGTTCTTGAAGTGGTGGCCTAACTACGGCTACACTAGAAGA
ACAGTATTTGGTATCTGCGCTCTGCTGAAGCCAGTTACCTTCGGAAAAAGAGTTGGTAGCTCTTGATCCG
GCAAACAAACCACCGCTGGTAGCGGTGGTTTTTTTGTTTGCAAGCAGCAGATTACGCGCAGAAAAAAAGG
ATCTCAAGAAGATCCTTTGATCTTTTCTACGGGGTCTGACGCTCAGTGGAACGAAAACTCACGTTAAGGG
ATTTTGGTCATGAGATTATCAAAAAGGATCTTCACCTAGATCCTTTTAAATTAAAAATGAAGTTTTAAAT
CAATCTAAAGTATATATGAGTAAACTTGGTCTGACAGTTACCAATGCTTAATCAGTGAGGCACCTATCTC
AGCGATCTGTCTATTTCGTTCATCCATAGTTGCATTTAAATTTCCGAACTCTCCAAGGCCCTCGTCGGAA
AATCTTCAAACCTTTCGTCCGATCCATCTTGCAGGCTACCTCTCGAACGAACTATCGCAAGTCTCTTGGC
CGGCCTTGCGCCTTGGCTATTGCTTGGCAGCGCCTATCGCCAGGTATTACTCCAATCCCGAATATCCGAG
ATCGGGATCACCCGAGAGAAGTTCAACCTACATCCTCAATCCCGATCTATCCGAGATCCGAGGAATATCG
AAATCGGGGCGCGCCTGGCCTCCGCGCCGGGTTTTGGCGCCTCCCGCGGGCGCCCCCCTCGTCACGGCGA
GCGCTGCCACGTCAGACGAAGGGCGCAGGAGCGTCCTGATCCTTCCGCCCGGACGCTCAGGACAGCGGCC
CGCTGCTCATAAGACTCGGCCTTAGAACCCCAGTATCAGCAGAAGGACATTTTAGGACGGGACTTGGGTG
ACTCTAGGGCACTGGTTTTCTTTCCAGAGAGCGGAACAGGCGAGGAAAAGTAGTCCCTTCTCGGCGATTC
TGCGGAGGGATCTCCGTGGGGCGGTGAACGCCGATGATTATATAAGGACGCGCCGGGTGTGGCACAGCTA
GTTCCGTCGCAGCCGGGATTTGGGTCGCGGTTCTTGTTTGTGGATCGCTGTGATCGTCACTTGGTGAGTA
GCGGGCTGCTGGGCTGGCCGGGGCTTTCGTGGCCGCCGGGCCGCTCGGTGGGACGGAAGCGTGTGGAGAG
ACCGCCAAGGGCTGTAGTCTGGGTCCGCGAGCAAGGTTGCCCTGAACTGGGGGTTGGGGGGAGCGCAGCA
AAATGGCGGCTGTTCCCGAGTCTTGAATGGAAGACGCTTGTGAGGCGGGCTGTGAGGTCGTTGAAACAAG
GTGGGGGGCATGGTGGGCGGCAAGAACCCAAGGTCTTGAGCCCTTCGCTAATGCGGGAAAGCTCTTATTC
GGGTGAGATGGGCTGGGCACCATCTGGGGACCCTGACGTGAAGTTTGTCACTGACTGGAGAACTCGGTTT
GTCGTCTGTTGCGGGGGCGGCAGTTATGGCGGTGCCGTTGGGCAGTGCACCCGTACCTTTGGGAGCGCGC
GCCCTCGTCGTGTCGTGACGTCACCCGTTCTGTTGGCTTATAATGCAGGGTGGGGCCACCTGCCGGTAGG
TGTGCGGTAGGCTTTTCTCCGTCGCAGGACGCAGGGTTCGGGCCTAGGGTAGGCTCTCCTGAATCGACAG
GCGCCGGACCTCTGGTGAGGGGAGGGATAAGTGAGGCGTCAGTTTCTTTGGTCGGTTTTATGTACCTATC
TTCTTAAGTAGCTGAAGCTCCGGTTTTGAACTATGCGCTCGGGGTTGGCGAGTGTGTTTTGTGAAGTTTT
TTAGGCACCTTTTGAAATGTAATCATTTGGGTCAATATGTAATTTTCAGTGTTAGACTTGTAAATTGTCC
GCTAAATTCTGGCCGTTTTTGGCTTTTTTGTTAGACAACATGGGTAAAAAGCCTGAACTCACCGCGACGT
CTGTCGAGAAGTTTCTGATCGAAAAGTTCGACAGCGTCTCCGACCTGATGCAGCTCTCGGAGGGCGAAGA
ATCTCGTGCTTTCAGCTTCGATGTAGGAGGGCGTGGATATGTCCTGCGGGTAAATAGCTGCGCCGATGGT
TTCTACAAAGATCGTTATGTTTATCGGCACTTTGCATCCGCCGCGCTCCCGATTCCGGAAGTGCTTGACA
TTGGGGAGTTCAGCGAGAGCCTGACCTATTGCATCTCCCGCCGTGCACAGGGTGTCACGTTGCAAGACCT
GCCTGAAACCGAACTGCCCGCTGTTCTGCAGCCGGTCGCGGAGGCAATGGATGCCATCGCTGCCGCCGAT
CTTAGCCAGACGAGCGGGTTCGGCCCATTCGGACCGCAAGGAATCGGTCAATACACTACATGGCGTGATT
TCATATGCGCGATTGCTGATCCCCATGTGTATCACTGGCAAACTGTGATGGACGACACCGTCAGTGCGTC
CGTCGCGCAGGCTCTCGATGAGCTGATGCTTTGGGCCGAGGACTGCCCCGAAGTCCGGCACCTCGTGCAC
GCGGATTTCGGCTCCAACAATGTCCTGACGGACAATGGCCGCATAACAGCGGTCATTGACTGGAGCGAGG
CGATGTTCGGGGATTCCCAATACGAGGTCGCCAACATCTTCTTCTGGAGGCCGTGGTTGGCTTGTATGGA
GCAGCAGACGCGCTACTTCGAGCGGAGGCATCCGGAGCTTGCAGGATCGCCCCGGCTCCGGGCGTATATG
CTCCGCATTGGTCTTGACCAACTCTATCAGAGCTTGGTTGACGGCAATTTCGATGATGCAGCTTGGGCGC
AGGGTCGATGCGACGCAATCGTCCGATCCGGAGCCGGGACTGTCGGGCGTACACAAATCGCCCGCAGAAG
CGCCGCCGTCTGGACCGATGGCTGTGTAGAAGTACTCGCCGATAGTGGAAACCGACGCCCCAGCACTCGT
CCGAGGGCAAAGGAATAAGCTAGTATGTAAGCCTAGTCTTAGATAATAAAATCGCTATCCATCGAAGATG
GATGTGTGTTGGTTTTTTGTGTGTGTAACGCTAGGCGCGCCTGGTGTACCGAGAACGATCCTCTCAGTGC
GAGTCTCGACGATCCATATCGTTGCTTGGCAGTCAGCCAGTCGGAATCCAGCTTGGGACCCAGGAAGTCC
AATCGTCAGATATTGTACTCAAGCCTGGTCACGGCAGCGTACCGATCTGTTTAAACCTAGATATTGATAG
TCTGATCGGTCAACGTATAATCGAGTCCTAGCTTTTGCAAACATCTATCAAGAGACAGGATCAGCAGGAG
GCTTTCGCATGAGTATTCAACATTTCCGTGTCGCCCTTATTCCCTTTTTTGCGGCATTTTGCCTTCCTGT
TTTTGCTCACCCAGAAACGCTGGTGAAAGTAAAAGATGCTGAAGATCAGTTGGGTGCGCGAGTGGGTTAC
ATCGAACTGGATCTCAACAGCGGTAAGATCCTTGAGAGTTTTCGCCCCGAAGAACGCTTTCCAATGATGA
GCACTTTTAAAGTTCTGCTATGTGGCGCGGTATTATCCCGTATTGACGCCGGGCAAGAGCAACTCGGTCG
CCGCATACACTATTCTCAGAATGACTTGGTTGAGTATTCACCAGTCACAGAAAAGCATCTTACGGATGGC
ATGACAGTAAGAGAATTATGCAGTGCTGCCATAACCATGAGTGATAACACTGCGGCCAACTTACTTCTGA
CAACGATTGGAGGACCGAAGGAGCTAACCGCTTTTTTGCACAACATGGGGGATCATGTAACTCGCCTTGA
TCGTTGGGAACCGGAGCTGAATGAAGCCATACCAAACGACGAGCGTGACACCACGATGCCTGTAGCAATG
GCAACAACCTTGCGTAAACTATTAACTGGCGAACTACTTACTCTAGCTTCCCGGCAACAGTTGATAGACT
GGATGGAGGCGGATAAAGTTGCAGGACCACTTCTGCGCTCGGCCCTTCCGGCTGGCTGGTTTATTGCTGA
TAAATCTGGAGCCGGTGAGCGTGGGTCTCGCGGTATCATTGCAGCACTGGGGCCAGATGGTAAGCCCTCC
CGTATCGTAGTTATCTACACGACGGGGAGTCAGGCAACTATGGATGAACGAAATAGACAGATCGCTGAGA
TAGGTGCCTCACTGATTAAGCATTGGTAACCGATTCTAGGTGCATTGGCGCAGAAAAAAATGCCTGATGC
GACGCTGCGCGTCTTATACTCCCACATATGCCAGATTCAGCAACGGATACGGCTTCCCCAACTTGCCCAC
TTCCATACGTGTCCTCCTTACCAGAAATTTATCCTTAAGATCGTTTAAACTCGACTCTGGCTCTATCGAA
TCTCCGTCGTTTCGAGCTTACGCGAACAGCCGTGGCGCTCATTTGCTCGTCGGGCATCGAATCTCGTCAG
CTATCGTCAGCTTACCTTTTTGGCAGCGATCGCGGCTCCCGACATCTTGGACCATTAGCTCCACAGGTAT
CTTCTTCCCTCTAGTGGTCATAACAGCAGCTTCAGCTACCTCTCAATTCAAAAAACCCCTCAAGACCCGT
TTAGAGGCCCCAAGGGGTTATGCTATCAATCGTTGCGTTACACACACAAAAAACCAACACACATCCATCT
TCGATGGATAGCGATTTTATTATCTAACTGCTGATCGAGTGTAGCCAGATCTAGTAATCAATTACGGGGT
CATTAGTTCATAGCCCATATATGGAGTTCCGCGTTACATAACTTACGGTAAATGGCCCGCCTGGCTGACC
GCCCAACGACCCCCGCCCATTGACGTCAATAATGACGTATGTTCCCATAGTAACGCCAATAGGGACTTTC
CATTGACGTCAATGGGTGGAGTATTTACGGTAAACTGCCCACTTGGCAGTACATCAAGTGTATCATATGC
CAAGTACGCCCCCTATTGACGTCAATGACGGTAAATGGCCCGCCTGGCATTATGCCCAGTACATGACCTT
ATGGGACTTTCCTACTTGGCAGTACATCTACGTATTAGTCATCGCTATTACCATGCTGATGCGGTTTTGG
CAGTACATCAATGGGCGTGGATAGCGGTTTGACTCACGGGGATTTCCAAGTCTCCACCCCATTGACGTCA
ATGGGAGTTTGTTTTGGCACCAAAATCAACGGGACTTTCCAAAATGTCGTAACAACTCCGCCCCATTGAC
GCAAATGGGCGGTAGGCGTGTACGGTGGGAGGTCTATATAAGCAGAGCTGGTTTAGTGAACCGTCAGATC
AGATCTTTGTCGATCCTACCATCCACTCGACACACCCGCCAGCGGCCGC
Features (pLannotate 1.2.2; 20 found; start..end, strand, type, name):
    923..940     +  CDS            6xHis: 6xHis affinity tag
   1009..1130    -  polyA_signal   SV40 poly(A) signal: SV40 polyadenylation signal
   1153..1222    -  CDS            large T antigen (fragment): large T antigen from SV40 (simian virus 40)
   1245..1291    +  terminator     T7 terminator: transcription terminator for bacteriophage T7 RNA polymerase
   1321..1457    +  terminator     rrnG terminator: transcription terminator from the E. coli ribosomal RNA rrnG operon (Albrechtsen et al., 1991)
   1502..1573    +  misc_feature   3' β-globin insulator: insulator downstream of the human β-globin locus (Farrell et al., 2002)
   1799..2387    -  rep_origin     ori: high-copy-number ColE1/pMB1/pBR322/pUC origin of replication
   2559..2623    -  CDS            bla(M) (fragment): β-lactamase lacking the signal sequence; bla(M); allows cytosolic expression of β-lactamase
   2887..4096    +  promoter       UbC promoter: human ubiquitin C promoter
   4106..5127    +  CDS            HygR (fragment): hygromycin B phosphotransferase confers resistance to hygromycin
   5155..5203    +  polyA_signal   poly(A) signal: synthetic polyadenylation signal
   5469..6329    +  CDS            AmpR: β-lactamase; bla; confers resistance to ampicillin, carbenicillin, and related antibiotics
   6342..6478    +  terminator     rrnG terminator: transcription terminator from the E. coli ribosomal RNA rrnG operon (Albrechtsen et al., 1991)
   6623..6694    +  misc_feature   5' β-globin insulator: insulator upstream of the human β-globin locus (Farrell et al., 2002)
   6699..6745    -  terminator     T7 terminator: transcription terminator for bacteriophage T7 RNA polymerase
   6763..6811    -  polyA_signal   poly(A) signal: synthetic polyadenylation signal
   6892..7195    +  enhancer       CMV enhancer: human cytomegalovirus immediate early enhancer
   7268..7285    -  promoter       CMV promoter (fragment): human cytomegalovirus (CMV) immediate early promoter
   7348..7399    +  promoter       CMVd2 promoter: truncated human cytomegalovirus (CMV) immediate early promoter that yields moderately reduced expression relative to the full-length promoter
   7426..895     +  CDS            rep (fragment) (across the origin): R1AB_IBVK - Protein inferred from homology: Swiss-Prot protein existence level 3. NendoU is a Mn(2+)-dependent, uridylate-specific enzyme, which leaves 2'-3'-cyclic phosphates 5' to the cleaved bond. From Avian infectious bronchitis virus (strain KB8523) (IBV).
