[The description below was written by a language model from this plasmid's Addgene catalogue record and pLannotate feature annotations shown in this document.]
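Description:
pGBW-m4133310 is a mammalian expression plasmid built on the pTwist_CMV_Hygro_6 backbone that carries the wild-type coding sequence for the SARS-CoV-2 2'-O-ribose methyltransferase, one of the mature products of the ORF1ab replicase polyprotein. The full sequence record is about 7.5 kb. In bacteria the plasmid is maintained at high copy through a ColE1/pUC-type origin and selected with ampicillin via a complete β-lactamase gene. For mammalian cells it carries a separate hygromycin resistance cassette, in which a human ubiquitin C promoter drives hygromycin B phosphotransferase followed by a synthetic poly(A) signal, allowing selection of stably transfected cells.

The roughly 0.9 kb viral insert sits downstream of the CMV immediate-early enhancer and promoter elements and spans the numbering origin of the circular sequence. The automated annotation labels this open reading frame only by homology to an avian infectious bronchitis virus replicase polyprotein, and its NendoU text describes a different part of that polyprotein; the catalogue entry identifies the insert as the SARS-CoV-2 methyltransferase. The protein is fused at its C terminus to a backbone-encoded TEV-cleavable tag ending in 6xHis. The His tag is annotated just after the insert, whereas the TEV site is stated in the catalogue but not annotated separately. An SV40 polyadenylation signal lies downstream of the tag, annotated on the opposite strand. The expression unit is flanked by 5' and 3' β-globin insulator elements and by T7 and rrnG transcription terminators, which help isolate it from neighbouring transcription. The design suits expression of the viral enzyme in mammalian cells, with the His tag available for affinity purification or detection and removable by TEV protease.
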