Addgene plasmid #152979: pGBW-m4133310
Purpose: Mammalian expression plasmid for SARS-CoV-2 2'-O-ribose methyltransferase
Depositing lab: Ginkgo Bioworks & Benjie Chen. Depositing organization: Ginkgo Bioworks.
Backbone
  Vector backbone: pTwist_CMV_Hygro_6
  Backbone size w/o insert (bp): 6525
  Vector type: Mammalian Expression
  Selectable markers: Hygromycin
Growth in bacteria
  Bacterial resistance: Ampicillin, 100 μg/mL
  Growth temperature: 37°C
  Growth strain: DH5alpha
  Copy number: High Copy
Gene/Insert
  Gene/Insert name: SARS-CoV-2 2'-O-ribose methyltransferase
  Species: Severe acute respiratory syndrome coronavirus 2
  Insert size (bp): 893
  Mutation: wt
  Entrez Gene: ORF1ab (a.k.a. GU280_gp01)
  Promoter: CMV
  Tag / fusion protein: Cleavable TEV;6xHis-003 (C terminal on backbone)
  Cloning method: Unknown
Resource information
  A portion of this plasmid was derived from a plasmid made by: GinkgoBioworks
Depositor comments: NCBI reference sequence: YP_009725311.1
How to cite: pGBW-m4133310 was a gift from Ginkgo Bioworks & Benjie Chen (Addgene plasmid # 152979 ; http://n2t.net/addgene:152979 ; RRID:Addgene_152979)
